>Addgene plasmid #13309 | pGEX4T2 gp78 R2M / JM24 | addgene partial sequence | sequence record 19667 | 13309 with pGEX5'
TGGTTCCGCGTGGATCCCAGGAATTCGTCGGCACAAGAACTGTCTACGTGTGGTTGGAAACATGGAGGCC
AGGTTTGCAGTTGCAACTCCAGAGGAGCTGGCTGTCAACAATGACCCCGGGGCCATCTGTTGGGACTCCA
TGCAGGCTGCGCGGAAACTGCCCGGGGGACATCTTTTCCACAACTCCTGTCTTCGTTCCTGGCTAGAACA
AGACACCTCCTGTCCAACATGCAGAATGTCTCTTAATATTGCCGACAATAATCGTGTCAGGGAAGAACAT
CAAGGAGAGAACTTGGATGAGAATTTGGTTCCTGTAGCAGCAGCCGAAGGGAGACCTCGCTTAAACCAAC
ACAATCACTTCTTCCATTTCGATGGGTCTCGGATTGCGAGCTGGCTGCCGAGTTTTTCGGTTGAAGTGAT
GCACACCACCAACATTCTTGGCATTACGCAGGCCAGCAACTCC
[129 nt withheld, positions 464-592]
CAAGTACCTTTTCCTACACAGCGGTCAGATAGCATCAGACCTGCATTGAACAGTCCTGTGGAAAGGCCAA
GCAGTGACCAGGAAGAGGGAGAAACTTCTGCTCAGACCGAGCGTGTGCCACTGGACCTCAGTCCTCGCCT
GGAGG
