[The description below was written by a language model from this plasmid's Addgene catalogue record.]
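Description:
pGEX4T2 gp78 R2M / JM24 is a bacterial expression plasmid built on the commercial pGEX4T2 backbone (about 4.9 kb without insert) and designed to produce a glutathione S-transferase fusion protein in E. coli. It is selected with ampicillin. The record lists no feature table and gives the copy number as unknown. pGEX-series vectors generally drive expression from an IPTG-inducible tac promoter and place a thrombin cleavage site between GST and the cloning site, but these elements are not itemised in the record.

The insert is a roughly 1 kb fragment of human gp78 (AMFR, also known as RNF45), cloned between EcoRI and SalI sites that both remain intact. The cDNA was derived from human peripheral blood leukocytes and encodes residues 309–643, so the protein is a truncated form of gp78 rather than the full-length protein. GST is fused at the N terminus from the backbone, which allows affinity purification on glutathione resin. The fragment carries two substitutions, C356G and H362A. gp78 is a RING finger ubiquitin ligase, and the "R2M" in the name together with the choice of cysteine and histidine residues suggests a RING finger mutant meant to disrupt ligase activity, although the record does not state this explicitly.

The record does not give a specific purpose. A construct like this would typically be used to make recombinant GST-tagged protein for in vitro work such as ubiquitination assays or pull-down binding studies, probably as a comparison or negative control alongside the corresponding wild-type gp78 fragment.
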