Addgene plasmid #13309: pGEX4T2 gp78 R2M / JM24
Depositing lab: Allan Weissman. Depositing organization: National Cancer Institute (NCI).
Backbone
  Vector backbone: pGEX4T2
  Backbone manufacturer: Amersham Biosciences
  Backbone size w/o insert (bp): 4900
  Vector type: Bacterial Expression
Growth in bacteria
  Bacterial resistance: Ampicillin, 100 μg/mL
  Growth temperature: 37°C
  Growth strain: DH5alpha
  Copy number: Unknown
Gene/Insert
  Gene/Insert name: gp78 (alt name: AMFR)
  Species: H. sapiens (human)
  Insert size (bp): 1000
  Mutation: cDNA corresponds to aa309-643 derived from human peripheral blood leukocytes. C356G ; H362A
  GenBank ID: NM_001144
  Entrez Gene: AMFR (a.k.a. GP78, RNF45, SPG89)
  Tag / fusion protein: GST (N terminal on backbone)
  Cloning method: Restriction Enzyme; 5′ cloning site EcoRI (not destroyed); 3′ cloning site SalI (not destroyed)
  Sequencing primers: 5′ pGEX 5'; 3′ pGEX 3'
Terms and licenses: Academic/Nonprofit Terms; Industry Terms: Not Available to Industry
How to cite: pGEX4T2 gp78 R2M / JM24 was a gift from Allan Weissman (Addgene plasmid # 13309 ; http://n2t.net/addgene:13309 ; RRID:Addgene_13309)
